Addgene plasmid #80854: pIRES-EGFP2-AXL-Y779F
Purpose: Contains GFP-tagged AXL insert with Y779F mutation
Depositing lab: Aaron Meyer.
Backbone
  Vector backbone: IRES2-EGFP
  Backbone manufacturer: Clonetech
  Backbone size w/o insert (bp): 5308
  Total vector size (bp): 7927
  Vector type: Mammalian Expression
  Selectable markers: Neomycin (select with G418) ; EGFP
Growth in bacteria
  Bacterial resistance: Kanamycin, 50 μg/mL
  Growth temperature: 37°C
  Growth strain: DH5alpha
  Copy number: High Copy
Gene/Insert
  Gene/Insert name: Tyrosine-protein kinase receptor UFO (alt names: AXL; UFO; AXL oncogene)
  Species: H. sapiens (human)
  Insert size (bp): 2619
  Mutation: Y779F
  GenBank ID: AAH32229.1
  Promoter: cmv
  Cloning method: Restriction Enzyme; 5′ cloning site NHeI (not destroyed); 3′ cloning site BamHI (not destroyed)
  Sequencing primers: 5′ CGCAAATGGGCGGTAGGCGTG; 3′ CTGGTCGAGCTGGACGGCGACG
Terms and licenses: Academic/Nonprofit Terms; Industry Terms: Not Available to Industry
How to cite: pIRES-EGFP2-AXL-Y779F was a gift from Aaron Meyer (Addgene plasmid # 80854)
