[The description below was written by a language model from this plasmid's Addgene catalogue record and pLannotate feature annotations shown in this document.]
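Description:
pIRES-EGFP2-AXL-Y779F is a 7.9 kb mammalian expression plasmid built on the IRES2-EGFP backbone. It carries the human receptor tyrosine kinase AXL (also called UFO) with a tyrosine-to-phenylalanine substitution at residue 779. The AXL coding sequence, cloned between NheI and BamHI sites that both remain intact, sits downstream of the human cytomegalovirus immediate-early enhancer and promoter. It is followed by an encephalomyocarditis virus IRES, the EGFP open reading frame and an SV40 polyadenylation signal.

The catalogue purpose line calls the insert "GFP-tagged". However, the feature table shows AXL and EGFP as separate coding sequences separated by the IRES, which indicates a bicistronic transcript. In that layout AXL is translated cap-dependently and EGFP is translated independently from the IRES, so EGFP would act as a fluorescent marker of transfected, expressing cells rather than as a fusion partner.

For propagation in E. coli the plasmid has a high-copy ColE1/pUC-type origin. An f1 origin is also present, which can support single-stranded DNA production. A single Tn5 aminoglycoside phosphotransferase gene serves for selection in both hosts. A bacterial bla-type promoter drives it for kanamycin resistance in bacteria, and the SV40 enhancer/early promoter, paired with an HSV TK polyadenylation signal, drives it for G418 selection of stable mammalian lines. The short large T antigen, ble and bGH poly(A) annotations are fragment matches and are probably backbone remnants rather than functional elements.

Replacing a tyrosine with phenylalanine removes a potential phosphorylation site while otherwise preserving the side chain. The construct is therefore suited to testing the contribution of Y779 to AXL function, although the record does not describe specific experiments.
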