Features (pLannotate 1.2.2; 15 found; start..end, strand, type, name):
     61..364     +  enhancer       CMV enhancer: human cytomegalovirus immediate early enhancer
    365..568     +  promoter       CMV promoter: human cytomegalovirus (CMV) immediate early promoter
    597..3251    +  CDS            AXL: UFO_HUMAN - Also known as UFO. Experimental evidence at protein level: Swiss-Prot protein existence level 1. (Microbial infection) Acts as a receptor for Ebolavirus, possibly through GAS6 binding to phosphatidyl-serine at the surface of virion envelope. From Homo sapiens (Human).
   3397..3859    +  misc_feature   IRES: internal ribosome entry site (IRES) of the encephalomyocarditis virus (EMCV)
   3873..4592    +  CDS            EGFP: the original enhanced GFP (Yang et al., 1996) mammalian codon-optimized
   4609..4692    +  CDS            large T antigen (fragment): large T antigen from SV40 (simian virus 40)
   4715..4836    +  polyA_signal   SV40 poly(A) signal: SV40 polyadenylation signal
   4870..5298    -  rep_origin     f1 ori (sequence partly withheld): f1 bacteriophage origin of replication; arrow indicates direction of (+) strand synthesis
   5325..5429    +  promoter       AmpR promoter: bla
   5431..5788    +  promoter       SV40 promoter: SV40 enhancer and early promoter
   5823..6617    +  CDS            NeoR/KanR: aminoglycoside phosphotransferase from Tn5; aph(3')-II (or nptII); confers resistance to neomycin, kanamycin, and G418 (Geneticin®)
   6638..6790    +  CDS            ble (fragment): BLE_KLEPN - Experimental evidence at protein level: Swiss-Prot protein existence level 1. Binding protein with a strong affinity to the bleomycin family of antibiotics. Binds to CL990; an antimitotic-antibiotic compound. From Klebsiella pneumoniae.
   6849..6896    +  polyA_signal   HSV TK poly(A) signal: herpes simplex virus thymidine kinase polyadenylation signal (Cole and Stacy, 1985)
   6987..7003    -  polyA_signal   bGH poly(A) signal (fragment): bovine growth hormone polyadenylation signal
   7225..7813    +  rep_origin     ori: high-copy-number ColE1/pMB1/pBR322/pUC origin of replication
>Addgene plasmid #80854 | pIRES-EGFP2-AXL-Y779F | depositor full sequence | sequence record 152658 | pIRES-EGFP2-AXL-Y779F sequence 7927 bps
TAGTTATTAATAGTAATCAATTACGGGGTCATTAGTTCATAGCCCATATATGGAGTTCCGCGTTACATAA
CTTACGGTAAATGGCCCGCCTGGCTGACCGCCCAACGACCCCCGCCCATTGACGTCAATAATGACGTATG
TTCCCATAGTAACGCCAATAGGGACTTTCCATTGACGTCAATGGGTGGAGTATTTACGGTAAACTGCCCA
CTTGGCAGTACATCAAGTGTATCATATGCCAAGTACGCCCCCTATTGACGTCAATGACGGTAAATGGCCC
GCCTGGCATTATGCCCAGTACATGACCTTATGGGACTTTCCTACTTGGCAGTACATCTACGTATTAGTCA
TCGCTATTACCATGGTGATGCGGTTTTGGCAGTACATCAATGGGCGTGGATAGCGGTTTGACTCACGGGG
ATTTCCAAGTCTCCACCCCATTGACGTCAATGGGAGTTTGTTTTGGCACCAAAATCAACGGGACTTTCCA
AAATGTCGTAACAACTCCGCCCCATTGACGCAAATGGGCGGTAGGCGTGTACGGTGGGAGGTCTATATAA
GCAGAGCTGGTTTAGTGAACCGTCAGATCCGCTAGCATGGCGTGGCGGTGCCCCAGGATGGGCAGGGTCC
CGCTGGCCTGGTGCTTGGCGCTGTGCGGCTGGGCGTGCATGGCCCCCAGGGGCACGCAGGCTGAAGAAAG
TCCCTTCGTGGGCAACCCAGGGAATATCACAGGTGCCCGGGGACTCACGGGCACCCTTCGGTGTCAGCTC
CAGGTTCAGGGAGAGCCCCCCGAGGTACATTGGCTTCGGGATGGACAGATCCTGGAGCTCGCGGACAGCA
CCCAGACCCAGGTGCCCCTGGGTGAGGATGAACAGGATGACTGGATAGTGGTCAGCCAGCTCAGAATCAC
CTCCCTGCAGCTTTCCGACACGGGACAGTACCAGTGTTTGGTGTTTCTGGGACATCAGACCTTCGTGTCC
CAGCCTGGCTATGTTGGGCTGGAGGGCTTGCCTTACTTCCTGGAGGAGCCCGAAGACAGGACTGTGGCCG
CCAACACCCCCTTCAACCTGAGCTGCCAAGCTCAGGGACCCCCAGAGCCCGTGGACCTACTCTGGCTCCA
GGATGCTGTCCCCCTGGCCACGGCTCCAGGTCACGGCCCCCAGCGCAGCCTGCATGTTCCAGGGCTGAAC
AAGACATCCTCTTTCTCCTGCGAAGCCCATAACGCCAAGGGGGTCACCACATCCCGCACAGCCACCATCA
CAGTGCTCCCCCAGCAGCCCCGTAACCTCCACCTGGTCTCCCGCCAACCCACGGAGCTGGAGGTGGCTTG
GACTCCAGGCCTGAGCGGCATCTACCCCCTGACCCACTGCACCCTGCAGGCTGTGCTGTCAGACGATGGG
ATGGGCATCCAGGCGGGAGAACCAGACCCCCCAGAGGAGCCCCTCACCTCGCAAGCATCCGTGCCCCCCC
ATCAGCTTCGGCTAGGCAGCCTCCATCCTCACACCCCTTATCACATCCGCGTGGCATGCACCAGCAGCCA
GGGCCCCTCATCCTGGACCCACTGGCTTCCTGTGGAGACGCCGGAGGGAGTGCCCCTGGGCCCCCCTGAG
AACATTAGTGCTACGCGGAATGGGAGCCAGGCCTTCGTGCATTGGCAAGAGCCCCGGGCGCCCCTGCAGG
GTACCCTGTTAGGGTACCGGCTGGCGTATCAAGGCCAGGACACCCCAGAGGTGCTAATGGACATAGGGCT
AAGGCAAGAGGTGACCCTGGAGCTGCAGGGGGACGGGTCTGTGTCCAATCTGACAGTGTGTGTGGCAGCC
TACACTGCTGCTGGGGATGGACCCTGGAGCCTCCCAGTACCCCTGGAGGCCTGGCGCCCAGTGAAGGAAC
CTTCAACTCCTGCCTTCTCGTGGCCCTGGTGGTATGTACTGCTAGGAGCAGTCGTGGCCGCTGCCTGTGT
CCTCATCTTGGCTCTCTTCCTTGTCCACCGGCGAAAGAAGGAGACCCGTTATGGAGAAGTGTTTGAACCA
ACAGTGGAAAGAGGTGAACTGGTAGTCAGGTACCGCGTGCGCAAGTCCTACAGTCGTCGGACCACTGAAG
CTACCTTGAACAGCCTGGGCATCAGTGAAGAGCTGAAGGAGAAGCTGCGGGATGTGATGGTGGACCGGCA
CAAGGTGGCCCTGGGGAAGACTCTGGGAGAGGGAGAGTTTGGAGCTGTGATGGAAGGCCAGCTCAACCAG
GACGACTCCATCCTCAAGGTGGCTGTGAAGACGATGAAGATTGCCATCTGCACGAGGTCAGAGCTGGAGG
ATTTCCTGAGTGAAGCGGTCTGCATGAAGGAATTTGACCATCCCAACGTCATGAGGCTCATCGGTGTCTG
TTTCCAGGGTTCTGAACGAGAGAGCTTCCCAGCACCTGTGGTCATCTTACCTTTCATGAAACATGGAGAC
CTACACAGCTTCCTCCTCTATTCCCGGCTCGGGGACCAGCCAGTGTACCTGCCCACTCAGATGCTAGTGA
AGTTCATGGCAGACATCGCCAGTGGCATGGAGTATCTGAGTACCAAGAGATTCATACACCGGGACCTGGC
GGCCAGGAACTGCATGCTGAATGAGAACATGTCCGTGTGTGTGGCGGACTTCGGGCTCTCCAAGAAGATC
TACAATGGGGACTACTACCGCCAGGGACGTATCGCCAAGATGCCAGTCAAGTGGATTGCCATTGAGAGTC
TAGCTGACCGTGTCTACACCAGCAAGAGCGATGTGTGGTCCTTCGGGGTGACAATGTGGGAGATTGCCAC
AAGAGGCCAAACCCCATATCCGGGCGTGGAGAACAGCGAGATTTATGACTATCTGCGCCAGGGAAATCGC
CTGAAGCAGCCTGCGGACTGTCTGGATGGACTGTTTGCCTTGATGTCGCGGTGCTGGGAGCTAAATCCCC
AGGACCGGCCAAGTTTTACAGAGCTGCGGGAAGATTTGGAGAACACACTGAAGGCCTTGCCTCCTGCCCA
GGAGCCTGACGAAATCCTCTATGTCAACATGGATGAGGGTGGAGGTTATCCTGAACCCCCTGGAGCTGCA
GGAGGAGCTGACCCCCCAACCCAGCCAGACCCTAAGGATTCCTGTAGCTGCCTCACTGCGGCTGAGGTCC
ATCCTGCTGGACGCTATGTCCTCTGCCCTTCCACAACCCCTAGCCCCGCTCAGCCTGCTGATAGGGGCTC
CCCAGCAGCCCCAGGGCAGGAGGATGGTGCCGACTACAAAGACGATGACGACAAGTAGGGATCCGCCCCT
CTCCCTCCCCCCCCCCTAACGTTACTGGCCGAAGCCGCTTGGAATAAGGCCGGTGTGCGTTTGTCTATAT
GTTATTTTCCACCATATTGCCGTCTTTTGGCAATGTGAGGGCCCGGAAACCTGGCCCTGTCTTCTTGACG
AGCATTCCTAGGGGTCTTTCCCCTCTCGCCAAAGGAATGCAAGGTCTGTTGAATGTCGTGAAGGAAGCAG
TTCCTCTGGAAGCTTCTTGAAGACAAACAACGTCTGTAGCGACCCTTTGCAGGCAGCGGAACCCCCCACC
TGGCGACAGGTGCCTCTGCGGCCAAAAGCCACGTGTATAAGATACACCTGCAAAGGCGGCACAACCCCAG
TGCCACGTTGTGAGTTGGATAGTTGTGGAAAGAGTCAAATGGCTCTCCTCAAGCGTATTCAACAAGGGGC
TGAAGGATGCCCAGAAGGTACCCCATTGTATGGGATCTGATCTGGGGCCTCGGTGCACATGCTTTACATG
TGTTTAGTCGAGGTTAAAAAAACGTCTAGGCCCCCCGAACCACGGGGACGTGGTTTTCCTTTGAAAAACA
CGATGATAATATGGCCACAACCATGGTGAGCAAGGGCGAGGAGCTGTTCACCGGGGTGGTGCCCATCCTG
GTCGAGCTGGACGGCGACGTAAACGGCCACAAGTTCAGCGTGTCCGGCGAGGGCGAGGGCGATGCCACCT
ACGGCAAGCTGACCCTGAAGTTCATCTGCACCACCGGCAAGCTGCCCGTGCCCTGGCCCACCCTCGTGAC
CACCCTGACCTACGGCGTGCAGTGCTTCAGCCGCTACCCCGACCACATGAAGCAGCACGACTTCTTCAAG
TCCGCCATGCCCGAAGGCTACGTCCAGGAGCGCACCATCTTCTTCAAGGACGACGGCAACTACAAGACCC
GCGCCGAGGTGAAGTTCGAGGGCGACACCCTGGTGAACCGCATCGAGCTGAAGGGCATCGACTTCAAGGA
GGACGGCAACATCCTGGGGCACAAGCTGGAGTACAACTACAACAGCCACAACGTCTATATCATGGCCGAC
AAGCAGAAGAACGGCATCAAGGTGAACTTCAAGATCCGCCACAACATCGAGGACGGCAGCGTGCAGCTCG
CCGACCACTACCAGCAGAACACCCCCATCGGCGACGGCCCCGTGCTGCTGCCCGACAACCACTACCTGAG
CACCCAGTCCGCCCTGAGCAAAGACCCCAACGAGAAGCGCGATCACATGGTCCTGCTGGAGTTCGTGACC
GCCGCCGGGATCACTCTCGGCATGGACGAGCTGTACAAGTAAAGCGGCCGCGACTCTAGATCATAATCAG
CCATACCACATTTGTAGAGGTTTTACTTGCTTTAAAAAACCTCCCACACCTCCCCCTGAACCTGAAACAT
AAAATGAATGCAATTGTTGTTGTTAACTTGTTTATTGCAGCTTATAATGGTTACAAATAAAGCAATAGCA
TCACAAATTTCACAAATAAAGCATTTTTTTCACTGCATTCTAGTTGTGGTTTGTCCAAACTCATCAATGT
ATCTTAAGGCGTAAATTGTAAGCGTTAATATTTTGTTAAAATTCGCGTTAAATTTTTGTTAAATCAGCTC
ATTTTTTAACCAATAGGCCGAAATCGGCAAAATCCCTTATAAATCAAAAGAATAGACCGAGATAGGGT
[37 nt withheld, positions 4969-5005]
AAAGAACGTGGACTCCAACGTCAAAGG
[49 nt withheld, positions 5033-5081]
T
[91 nt withheld, positions 5083-5173]
G
[124 nt withheld, positions 5175-5298]
CAGGTGGCACTTTTCGGGGAAATGTGCGCGGAACCCCTATTTGTTTATTTTTCTAAATACATTCAAATAT
GTATCCGCTCATGAGACAATAACCCTGATAAATGCTTCAATAATATTGAAAAAGGAAGAGTCCTGAGGCG
GAAAGAACCAGCTGTGGAATGTGTGTCAGTTAGGGTGTGGAAAGTCCCCAGGCTCCCCAGCAGGCAGAAG
TATGCAAAGCATGCATCTCAATTAGTCAGCAACCAGGTGTGGAAAGTCCCCAGGCTCCCCAGCAGGCAGA
AGTATGCAAAGCATGCATCTCAATTAGTCAGCAACCATAGTCCCGCCCCTAACTCCGCCCATCCCGCCCC
TAACTCCGCCCAGTTCCGCCCATTCTCCGCCCCATGGCTGACTAATTTTTTTTATTTATGCAGAGGCCGA
GGCCGCCTCGGCCTCTGAGCTATTCCAGAAGTAGTGAGGAGGCTTTTTTGGAGGCCTAGGCTTTTGCAAA
GATCGATCAAGAGACAGGATGAGGATCGTTTCGCATGATTGAACAAGATGGATTGCACGCAGGTTCTCCG
GCCGCTTGGGTGGAGAGGCTATTCGGCTATGACTGGGCACAACAGACAATCGGCTGCTCTGATGCCGCCG
TGTTCCGGCTGTCAGCGCAGGGGCGCCCGGTTCTTTTTGTCAAGACCGACCTGTCCGGTGCCCTGAATGA
ACTGCAAGACGAGGCAGCGCGGCTATCGTGGCTGGCCACGACGGGCGTTCCTTGCGCAGCTGTGCTCGAC
GTTGTCACTGAAGCGGGAAGGGACTGGCTGCTATTGGGCGAAGTGCCGGGGCAGGATCTCCTGTCATCTC
ACCTTGCTCCTGCCGAGAAAGTATCCATCATGGCTGATGCAATGCGGCGGCTGCATACGCTTGATCCGGC
TACCTGCCCATTCGACCACCAAGCGAAACATCGCATCGAGCGAGCACGTACTCGGATGGAAGCCGGTCTT
GTCGATCAGGATGATCTGGACGAAGAGCATCAGGGGCTCGCGCCAGCCGAACTGTTCGCCAGGCTCAAGG
CGAGCATGCCCGACGGCGAGGATCTCGTCGTGACCCATGGCGATGCCTGCTTGCCGAATATCATGGTGGA
AAATGGCCGCTTTTCTGGATTCATCGACTGTGGCCGGCTGGGTGTGGCGGACCGCTATCAGGACATAGCG
TTGGCTACCCGTGATATTGCTGAAGAGCTTGGCGGCGAATGGGCTGACCGCTTCCTCGTGCTTTACGGTA
TCGCCGCTCCCGATTCGCAGCGCATCGCCTTCTATCGCCTTCTTGACGAGTTCTTCTGAGCGGGACTCTG
GGGTTCGAAATGACCGACCAAGCGACGCCCAACCTGCCATCACGAGATTTCGATTCCACCGCCGCCTTCT
ATGAAAGGTTGGGCTTCGGAATCGTTTTCCGGGACGCCGGCTGGATGATCCTCCAGCGCGGGGATCTCAT
GCTGGAGTTCTTCGCCCACCCTAGGGGGAGGCTAACTGAAACACGGAAGGAGACAATACCGGAAGGAACC
CGCGCTATGACGGCAATAAAAAGACAGAATAAAACGCACGGTGTTGGGTCGTTTGTTCATAAACGCGGGG
TTCGGTCCCAGGGCTGGCACTCTGTCGATACCCCACCGAGACCCCATTGGGGCCAATACGCCCGCGTTTC
TTCCTTTTCCCCACCCCACCCCCCAAGTTCGGGTGAAGGCCCAGGGCTCGCAGCCAACGTCGGGGCGGCA
GGCCCTGCCATAGCCTCAGGTTACTCATATATACTTTAGATTGATTTAAAACTTCATTTTTAATTTAAAA
GGATCTAGGTGAAGATCCTTTTTGATAATCTCATGACCAAAATCCCTTAACGTGAGTTTTCGTTCCACTG
AGCGTCAGACCCCGTAGAAAAGATCAAAGGATCTTCTTGAGATCCTTTTTTTCTGCGCGTAATCTGCTGC
TTGCAAACAAAAAAACCACCGCTACCAGCGGTGGTTTGTTTGCCGGATCAAGAGCTACCAACTCTTTTTC
CGAAGGTAACTGGCTTCAGCAGAGCGCAGATACCAAATACTGTCCTTCTAGTGTAGCCGTAGTTAGGCCA
CCACTTCAAGAACTCTGTAGCACCGCCTACATACCTCGCTCTGCTAATCCTGTTACCAGTGGCTGCTGCC
AGTGGCGATAAGTCGTGTCTTACCGGGTTGGACTCAAGACGATAGTTACCGGATAAGGCGCAGCGGTCGG
GCTGAACGGGGGGTTCGTGCACACAGCCCAGCTTGGAGCGAACGACCTACACCGAACTGAGATACCTACA
GCGTGAGCTATGAGAAAGCGCCACGCTTCCCGAAGGGAGAAAGGCGGACAGGTATCCGGTAAGCGGCAGG
GTCGGAACAGGAGAGCGCACGAGGGAGCTTCCAGGGGGAAACGCCTGGTATCTTTATAGTCCTGTCGGGT
TTCGCCACCTCTGACTTGAGCGTCGATTTTTGTGATGCTCGTCAGGGGGGCGGAGCCTATGGAAAAACGC
CAGCAACGCGGCCTTTTTACGGTTCCTGGCCTTTTGCTGGCCTTTTGCTCACATGTTCTTTCCTGCGTTA
TCCCCTGATTCTGTGGATAACCGTATTACCGCCATGCAT
