>Addgene plasmid #80854 | pIRES-EGFP2-AXL-Y779F | addgene partial sequence | sequence record 158890 | hAXL-F 5'-gtcggaccactgaagctacc-3'
AGAGCTGAAGGAGAAGCTGCGGGATGTGATGGTGGACCGGCACAAGGTGGCCCTGGGGAAGACTCTGGGA
GAGGGAGAGTTTGGAGCTGTGATGGAAGGCCAGCTCAACCAGGACGACTCCATCCTCAAGGTGGCTGTGA
AGACGATGAAGATTGCCATCTGCACGAGGTCAGAGCTGGAGGATTTCCTGAGTGAAGCGGTCTGCATGAA
GGAATTTGACCATCCCAACGTCATGAGGCTCATCGGTGTCTGTTTCCAGGGTTCTGAACGAGAGAGCTTC
CCAGCACCTGTGGTCATCTTACCTTTCATGAAACATGGAGACCTACACAGCTTCCTCCTCTATTCCCGGC
TCGGGGACCAGCCAGTGTACCTGCCCACTCAGATGCTAGTGAAGTTCATGGCAGACATCGCCAGTGGCAT
GGAGTATCTGAGTACCAAGAGATTCATACACCGGGACCTGGCGGCCAGGAACTGCATGCTGAATGAGAAC
ATGTCCGTGTGTGTGGCGGACTTCGGGCTCTCCAAGAAGATCTACAATGGGGACTACTACCGCCAGGGAC
GTATCGCCAAGATGCCAGTCAAGTGGATTGCCATTGAGAGTCTAGCTGACCGTGTCTACACCAGCAAGAG
CGATGTGTGGTCCTTCGGGGTGACAATGTGGGAGATTGCCACAAGAGGCCAAACCCCATATCCGGGCGTG
GAGAACAGCGAGATTTATGACTATCTGCGCCGGGGAAATCGCCTGAAGCAGCCTGCGGACTGTCTGGATG
GACTGTTTGCCTTGATGTCGCGGTGCTGGGAGCTAAATCCCCAGGACCGGCCAAGTTTTACAGAGCTGCG
G
