>Addgene plasmid #80854 | pIRES-EGFP2-AXL-Y779F | addgene partial sequence | sequence record 158891 | SFG-3 5'-caagcggcttcggccagtaac-3'
GAAGGGCGGATCCGGGGCACCATCCTCCTGCCCTGGGGCTGCTGGGGAGCCCCTATCAGCAGGCTGAGCG
GGGCTAGGGGTTGTGGAAGGGCAGAGGACATAGCGTCCAGCAGGATGGACCTCAGCCGCAGTGAGGCAGC
TACAGGAATCCTTAGGGTCTGGCTGGGTTGGGGGGTCAGCTCCTCCTGCAGCTCCAGGGGGTTCAGGATA
ACCTCCACCCTCATCCATGTTGACATAGAGGATTTCGTCAGGCTCCTGGGCAGGAGGCAAGGCCTTCAGT
GTGTTCTCCAAATCTTCCCGCAGCTCTGTAAAACTTGGCCGGTCCTGGGGATTTAGCTCCCAGCACCGCG
ACATCAAGGCAAACAGTCCATCCAGACAGTCCGCAGGCTGCTTCAGGCGATTTCCCCGGCGCAGATAGTC
ATAAATCTCGCTGTTCTCCACGCCCGGATATGGGGTTTGGCCTCTTGTGGCAATCTCCCACATTGTCACC
CCGAAGGACCACACATCGCTCTTGCTGGTGTAGACACGGTCAGCTAGACTCTCAATGGCAATCCACTTGA
CTGGCATCTTGGCGATACGTCCCTGGCGGTAGTAGTCCCCATTGTAGATCTTCTTGGAGAGCCCGAAGTC
CGCCACACACACGGACATGTTCTCATTCAGCATGCAGTTCCTGGCCGCCAGGTCCCGGTGTATGAATCTC
TTGGTACTCAGATACTCCATGCCACTGGCGATGTCTGCCATGAACTTCACTAGCATCTGAGTGGGCAGGT
ACACTGGCTGGTCCCCGAGCCGGGAATAGAGGA
